Addgene plasmid #175962: pBEL2265
Purpose: For expresson of LetA-[LetB PLL3->6] operon from E. coli. N-terminal his tag on LetA, araBAD promoter
Depositing lab: Gira Bhabha & Damian Ekiert. Depositing organization: NYU Grossman School of Medicine. Publication: Role of Ring6 in the Function of the E. coli MCE Protein LetB. Vieni C, Coudray N, Isom GL, Bhabha G, Ekiert DC. J Mol Biol. 2022 Jan 22;434(7):167463. doi: 10.1016/j.jmb.2022.167463. PubMed 35077766.
Backbone
  Vector backbone: pBAD-His
  Backbone manufacturer: Thermo Fisher
  Backbone size w/o insert (bp): 4571
  Total vector size (bp): 8664
  Vector type: Bacterial Expression
Growth in bacteria
  Bacterial resistance: Ampicillin, 100 μg/mL
  Growth temperature: 37°C
  Growth strain: DH5alpha
  Copy number: High Copy
Gene/Insert 1
  Gene/Insert name: LetA (alt names: yebS; b1833; ECK1832)
  Species: E. coli
  Promoter: araBAD
  Tag / fusion protein: 8xHis 2xQH and TEV cleavage site on LetA (N terminal on insert)
  Cloning method: Gibson Cloning
  Sequencing primers: 5′ pBAD fwd; 3′ pBAD rev
Gene/Insert 2
  Gene/Insert name: LetB (alt names: yebT; b1834; ECK1833)
  Species: E. coli
  Mutation: Δ347-361, replace with 702-716
  Promoter: araBAD
  Cloning method: Gibson Cloning
  Sequencing primers: 5′ pBAD fwd; 3′ pBAD rev
Terms and licenses: Academic/Nonprofit Terms; Industry Terms: Not Available to Industry
How to cite: pBEL2265 was a gift from Gira Bhabha & Damian Ekiert (Addgene plasmid # 175962 ; http://n2t.net/addgene:175962 ; RRID:Addgene_175962)
