[The description below was written by a language model from this plasmid's Addgene catalogue record and pLannotate feature annotations shown in this document.]
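Description:
pBEL2265 is an 8,664 bp bacterial expression plasmid built on the pBAD-His backbone for arabinose-inducible co-expression of the E. coli LetA–LetB (yebS–yebT) operon. It replicates in E. coli from a high-copy ColE1/pMB1-type origin and is selected with ampicillin through the bla (AmpR) gene. An M13 phage origin is also present. The feature table additionally picks up a loxP site and short fragments of an MCS, RSF origin, bom, rop and the tetracycline resistance gene and promoter. These look like backbone remnants and have no stated role in the construct.

Transcription is driven by the araBAD promoter, with the divergently oriented araC gene on the same plasmid supplying the regulator that represses the promoter without L-arabinose and activates it when the sugar is added. Both genes were inserted by Gibson assembly. They keep an operon-like arrangement, and the annotated yebS and yebT reading frames overlap slightly. The rrnB T1 and T2 terminators lie downstream. LetA carries an N-terminal tag of 8xHis and 2xQH followed by a TEV protease cleavage site, which allows affinity purification and later tag removal. No tag is recorded for LetB.

LetB is a mutant in which residues 347–361 are deleted and replaced with residues 702–716. The record calls this "PLL3->6", a name it does not expand; the coordinates suggest that a segment from the third ring of this multi-ring MCE protein is swapped for the matching segment of ring 6. LetA and LetB are annotated as components of a transport pathway that contributes to membrane integrity, with LetB possibly spanning the periplasm. The associated publication concerns the role of Ring6 in LetB function, so the plasmid is suited to structure–function work on this variant.
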