Features (pLannotate 1.2.2; 18 found; start..end, strand, type, name):
     10..294     +  promoter       araBAD promoter: araBAD; promoter of the L-arabinose operon of E. coli; the araC regulatory gene is transcribed in the opposite direction (Guzman et al., 1995)
    385..1665    +  CDS            yebS: YEBS_ECOLI - Experimental evidence at protein level: Swiss-Prot protein existence level 1. Component of a transport pathway that contributes to membrane integrity. From Escherichia coli (strain K12).
   1637..4270    +  CDS            yebT: YEBT_ECOLI - Experimental evidence at protein level: Swiss-Prot protein existence level 1. Component of a transport pathway that contributes to membrane integrity (PubMed:27795327). May directly span the intermembrane space, facilitating the transport of substrates across the periplasm (Probable). From Escherichia coli (strain K12).
   4435..4550    +  ncRNA          5S rRNA: Accession: RF00001 - 5S ribosomal RNA
   4554..4640    +  terminator     rrnB T1 terminator: Escherichia coli rrnB; transcription terminator T1 from the E. coli rrnB gene
   4732..4759    +  terminator     rrnB T2 terminator: transcription terminator T2 from the E. coli rrnB gene
   4778..4869    +  promoter       AmpR promoter: bla
   4870..5730    +  CDS            AmpR: β-lactamase; bla; confers resistance to ampicillin, carbenicillin, and related antibiotics
   5772..6152    +  rep_origin     M13 ori (sequence partly withheld): M13 bacteriophage origin of replication; arrow indicates direction of (+) strand synthesis
   6338..6925    +  rep_origin     ori: high-copy-number ColE1/pMB1/pBR322/pUC origin of replication
   7022..7055    +  protein_bind   loxP: Cre-mediated recombination occurs in the 8-bp core sequence (GCATACAT). Cre recombinase
   7085..7103    +  misc_feature   MCS (fragment): pBluescript multiple cloning site
   7129..7254    +  rep_origin     RSF ori (fragment): Plasmids containing the RSF 1030 origin of replication can be propagated in E. coli cells that contain additional plasmids with compatible origins.
   7259..7310    -  misc_feature   bom (fragment): basis of mobility region from pBR322
   7426..7465    -  CDS            rop (fragment): Rop protein, which maintains plasmids at low copy number; rop
   7466..7651    -  CDS            TcR (fragment): tetracycline efflux protein; tet; confers resistance to tetracycline
   7661..7679    +  promoter       tet promoter (fragment): E. coli promoter for tetracycline efflux protein gene
   7769..8647    -  CDS            araC: L-arabinose regulatory protein; araC
>Addgene plasmid #175962 | pBEL2265 | addgene full sequence | sequence record 345244 | Addgene NGS Result
CATTCAGAGAAGAAACCAATTGTCCATATTGCATCAGACATTGCCGTCACTGCGTCTTTTACTGGCTCTT
CTCGCTAACCAAACCGGTAACCCCGCTTATTAAAAGCATTCTGTAACAAAGCGGGACCAAAGCCATGACA
AAAACGCGTAACAAAAGTGTCTATAATCACGGCAGAAAAGTCCACATTGATTATTTGCACGGCGTCACAC
TTTGCTATGCCATAGCATTTTTATCCATAAGATTAGCGGATCCTACCTGACGCTTTTTATCGCAACTCTC
TACTGTTTCTCCATACCCGTTTTTTTGGGCTAGCCGAAGGGTGAATTATGCATCACCATCACCACCATCA
CCATCAGCATCAACACGAAAATCTGTATTTTCAGATGGCTCTTAACACACCACAAATTACGCCGACAAAA
AAGATAACAGTGAGGGCAATCGGCGAGGAACTGCCGCGTGGTGATTACCAACGTTGCCCGCAATGTGACA
TGCTGTTTAGCCTGCCCGAGATAAATTCTCATCAAAGTGCCTATTGTCCGCGCTGTCAGGCAAAAATTCG
TGACGGGCGCGACTGGTCGCTAACGCGCCTGGCGGCAATGGCCTTCACCATGCTGTTGCTTATGCCGTTT
GCCTGGGGCGAACCGCTGTTGCATATCTGGCTGTTAGGCATTCGTATTGACGCCAACGTTATGCAAGGCA
TCTGGCAAATGACCAAACAGGGCGATGCGATAACGGGGTCGATGGTCTTTTTCTGCGTTATTGGTGCCCC
GCTCATTCTGGTGACCTCCATAGCTTATTTATGGTTTGGTAACCGACTGGGAATGAATTTACGTCCGGTA
CTGCTGATGCTTGAGCGACTTAAAGAGTGGGTAATGCTCGATATCTACCTGGTCGGCATTGGCGTTGCTT
CTATAAAGGTACAGGATTATGCCCATATCCAGGCTGGTGTCGGCTTGTTCTCTTTTGTGGCGTTGGTGAT
TTTAACGACGGTGACGTTGTCACATCTTAATGTCGAAGAACTGTGGGAGCGATTTTATCCGCAGCGCCCC
GCTACGCGTAGGGACGAGAAACTTCGTGTCTGTCTTGGGTGCCATTTTACCGGCTATCCAGATCAGCGTG
GTCGCTGCCCGCGTTGCCATATCCCGCTACGCCTGCGTCGCCGTCATAGTCTGCAAAAATGCTGGGCGGC
GCTGTTAGCGTCAATCGTTTTATTGTTACCTGCCAACCTGTTGCCTATTTCTATCATTTATCTGAACGGA
GGACGGCAGGAAGATACAATTCTTTCCGGAATTATGTCGCTGGCAAGTAGCAACATTGCGGTTGCAGGAA
TCGTGTTTATCGCCAGTATTCTGGTACCGTTTACTAAAGTGATCGTCATGTTCACTTTACTGTTGAGCAT
TCATTTTAAATGCCAGCAAGGTTTACGCACACGCATTCTGTTACTGCGGATGGTGACCTGGATTGGTCGC
TGGTCGATGCTCGACCTGTTTGTCATATCTTTAACCATGTCGCTGATTAATCGCGATCAGATCCTCGCTT
TTACTATGGGACCGGCTGCGTTTTATTTCGGCGCAGCGGTAATTTTGACTATTCTTGCTGTGGAATGGCT
GGACAGCCGCTTACTTTGGGATGCACATGAGTCAGGAAACGCCCGCTTCGACGACTGAAGCGCAGATTAA
AAATAAACGCCGTATCTCACCTTTCTGGCTGCTGCCGTTCATCGCGCTAATGATTGCCAGTTGGCTGATT
TGGGACAGTTATCAGGACCGGGGTAATACCGTCACCATCGACTTTATGTCGGCGGATGGTATTGTTCCAG
GCCGTACGCCTGTTCGTTATCAGGGCGTTGAAGTCGGAACAGTGCAGGATATCAGCCTCAGCGACGATCT
TCGTAAGATTGAAGTCAAGGTCAGCATCAAGTCCGATATGAAAGATGCGCTGCGCGAAGAGACTCAGTTC
TGGCTGGTGACGCCAAAAGCATCGTTGGCAGGTGTCTCCGGGCTGGACGCCCTCGTCGGTGGGAACTATA
TCGGCATGATGCCGGGTAAAGGTAAAGAGCAGGATCACTTTGTCGCACTCGATACCCAACCGAAATATCG
GCTGGACAATGGCGATCTGATGATCCACCTGCAAGCCCCCGATCTCGGTTCGCTGAACAGCGGTTCATTG
GTCTATTTCCGCAAGATCCCGGTGGGAAAAGTCTACGACTATGCCATCAATCCCAACAAGCAAGGCGTGG
TGATTGATGTCCTGATCGAGCGGCGTTTTACCGATCTGGTGAAAAAAGGTAGCCGTTTCTGGAACGTTTC
CGGCGTTGATGCCAACGTCAGTATCAGTGGCGCGAAGGTGAAACTGGAAAGCCTGGCGGCACTGGTTAAC
GGTGCGATTGCCTTCGATTCACCAGAAGAGTCGAAACCTGCCGAGGCGGAAGATACCTTTGGTCTGTATG
AAGATCTGGCCCACAGCCAGCGTGGCGTAATAATAAAACTGGAACTGCCGAGTGGGGCCGGATTAACCGC
CGACTCGACGCCGTTAATGTATCAGGGGCTGGAAGTCGGACAGCTGACTAAACTGGATTTAAATCCTGGT
GGTAAAGTCACAGGGGAAATGACCGTTGATCCCAGCGTCGTTACCCTGCTTCGTGAAAATACCCGCATCG
AATTACGCAACCCGCAAATTTCGGCAGCTGGCGTTGAGCATCTTGATACTATCCTCCAGGGCAAAACCTT
CGAGCTGGTGCCCGGCGATGGCGAGCCACGCAAAGAGTTCGTTGTTGTGCCAGGCGAAAAAGCACTGCTG
CATGAACCTGATGTTCTGACGCTGACCCTGACCGCGCCGGAAAGTTACGGTATTGATGCGGGTCAGCCGC
TCATTCTTCACGGCGTGCAGGTAGGCCAGGTTATCGATCGTAAACTCACCAGCAAAGGCGTCACCTTTAC
CGTCGCCATCGAGCCTCAGCATCGCGAACTGGTAAAAGGCGATAGCAAATTTGTCGTCAACAGCCGTGTC
GATGTGAAGGTGGGGCTGGATGGCGTTGAGTTTCTCGGTGCCAGCGCCTCAGAATGGATCAATGGCGGGA
TACGTATTCTGCCGGGCGATAAAGGTGAGATGAAAGCCAGCTATCCACTGTATGCCAATTTGGAAAAAGC
GCTGGAGAACAGCCTTAGCGATTTACCCACCACAACCGTGAGTTTGAGTGCAGAGACGCTGCCGGATGTG
CAGGCAGGATCGGTAGTGCTGTACCGTAAATTTGAAGTTGGTGAAGTGATTACCGTGCGTCCGCGAGCTA
ACGCGTTTGATATCGATCTGCATATTAAGCCGGAGTATCGCAACCTTCTGACCAGCAATAGCGTGTTCTG
GGCAGAAGGCGGGGCGAAAGTTCAGCTGAATGGTAGTGGTCTGACCGTACAGGCATCCCCGCTCTCCAGA
GCATTAAAGGGAGCCATTAGCTTCGACAACCTCAGCGGTGCCAGCGCCAGTCAGCGTAAAGGCGATAAGC
GTATTCTGTATGCTTCCGAAACAGCGGCCCGTGCGGTTGGCGGGCAGATTACGCTTCACGCTTTCGATGC
CGGAAAACTGGCGGTCGGGATGCCAATTCGCTATCTCGGTATTGATATCGGGCAAATCCAGACGCTGGAT
CTGATTACCGCACGCAATGAAGTACAGGCAAAGGCGGTACTTTACCCGGAATATGTCCAGACCTTTGCTC
GCGGTGGTACGCGCTTCTCAGTGGTCACACCGCAAATTTCGGCAGCTGGCGTTGAGCATCTTGATACTAT
CCTCCAGCCGTATATCAACGTCGAACCAGGCCGGGGCAATCCTCGCCGCGACTTTGAATTACAAGAGGCC
ACCATTACTGATTCGCGTTACCTGGATGGCTTAAGCATTATTGTTGAAGCGCCGGAAGCCGGTTCGTTAG
GCATCGGTACGCCTGTGCTGTTCCGTGGTCTGGAAGTCGGTACGGTTACAGGAATGACGCTGGGGACATT
GTCAGATCGCGTGATGATTGCGATGCGCATCAGTAAACGCTATCAACACCTGGTGCGTAACAATTCCGTC
TTCTGGTTGGCATCGGGTTACAGTCTGGACTTTGGTCTGACGGGCGGCGTAGTGAAAACCGGCACCTTTA
ACCAGTTTATCCGTGGCGGCATCGCCTTCGCCACGCCTCCGGGTACGCCACTGGCACCGAAAGCCCAGGA
AGGCAAACACTTCCTGTTGCAGGAAAGTGAACCGAAAGAGTGGCGTGAATGGGGAACTGCGCTTCCCAAA
TAAGTACCAAATTCCAGAAAAGAGACGCTGAAAAGCGTCTTTTTTCGTTTTGGTCCTGGTCTGAGGAATG
GTTGTAAGCTTGGCTGTTTTGGCGGATGAGAGAAGATTTTCAGCCTGATACAGATTAAATCAGAACGCAG
AAGCGGTCTGATAAAACAGAATTTGCCTGGCGGCAGTAGCGCGGTGGTCCCACCTGACCCCATGCCGAAC
TCAGAAGTGAAACGCCGTAGCGCCGATGGTAGTGTGGGGTCTCCCCATGCGAGAGTAGGGAACTGCCAGG
CATCAAATAAAACGAAAGGCTCAGTCGAAAGACTGGGCCTTTCGTTTTATCTGTTGTTTGTCGGTGAACG
CTCTCCTGAGTAGGACAAATCCGCCGGGAGCGGATTTGAACGTTGCGAAGCAACGGCCCGGAGGGTGGCG
GGCAGGACGCCCGCCATAAACTGCCAGGCATCAAATTAAGCAGAAGGCCATCCTGACGGATGGCCTTTTT
GCGTTTCTACAAACTCTTTTGTTTATTTTTCTAAATACATTCAAATATGTATCCGCTCATGAGACAATAA
CCCTGATAAATGCTTCAATAATATTGAAAAAGGAAGAGTATGAGTATTCAACATTTCCGTGTCGCCCTTA
TTCCCTTTTTTGCGGCATTTTGCCTTCCTGTTTTTGCTCACCCAGAAACGCTGGTGAAAGTAAAAGATGC
TGAAGATCAGTTGGGTGCACGAGTGGGTTACATCGAACTGGATCTCAACAGCGGTAAGATCCTTGAGAGT
TTTCGCCCCGAAGAACGTTTTCCAATGATGAGCACTTTTAAAGTTCTGCTATGTGGCGCGGTATTATCCC
GTGTTGACGCCGGGCAAGAGCAACTCGGTCGCCGCATACACTATTCTCAGAATGACTTGGTTGAGTACTC
ACCAGTCACAGAAAAGCATCTTACGGATGGCATGACAGTAAGAGAATTATGCAGTGCTGCCATAACCATG
AGTGATAACACTGCGGCCAACTTACTTCTGACAACGATCGGAGGACCGAAGGAGCTAACCGCTTTTTTGC
ACAACATGGGGGATCATGTAACTCGCCTTGATCGTTGGGAACCGGAGCTGAATGAAGCCATACCAAACGA
CGAGCGTGACACCACGATGCCTGCAGCAATGGCAACAACGTTGCGCAAACTATTAACTGGCGAACTACTT
ACTCTAGCTTCCCGGCAACAATTAATAGACTGGATGGAGGCGGATAAAGTTGCAGGACCACTTCTGCGCT
CGGCCCTTCCGGCTGGCTGGTTTATTGCTGATAAATCTGGAGCCGGTGAGCGTGGGTCTCGCGGTATCAT
TGCAGCACTGGGGCCAGATGGTAAGCCCTCCCGTATCGTAGTTATCTACACGACGGGGAGTCAGGCAACT
ATGGATGAACGAAATAGACAGATCGCTGAGATAGGTGCCTCACTGATTAAGCATTGGTAACTGTCAGACC
AAGTTTACTCATATATACTTTAGATTGATT
[125 nt withheld, positions 5771-5895]
C
[141 nt withheld, positions 5897-6037]
CCTTTGACGTTGGAGTCCACGTTCTTT
[37 nt withheld, positions 6065-6101]
ACCCTATCTCGGGCTATTCTTTTGATTTATAAGGGATTTTGCCGATTTCGGCCTATTGGTTAAAAAATGA
GCTGATTTAACAAAAATTTAACGCGAATTTTAACAAAATATTAACGTTTACAATTTAAAAGGATCTAGGT
GAAGATCCTTTTTGATAATCTCATGACCAAAATCCCTTAACGTGAGTTTTCGTTCCACTGAGCGTCAGAC
CCCGTAGAAAAGATCAAAGGATCTTCTTGAGATCCTTTTTTTCTGCGCGTAATCTGCTGCTTGCAAACAA
AAAAACCACCGCTACCAGCGGTGGTTTGTTTGCCGGATCAAGAGCTACCAACTCTTTTTCCGAAGGTAAC
TGGCTCAGCAGAGCGCAGATACCAAATACTGTCCTTCTAGTGTAGCCGTAGTTAGGCCACCACTTCAAGA
ACTCTGTAGCACCGCCTACATACCTCGCTCTGCTAATCCTGTTACCAGTGGCTGCTGCCAGTGGCGATAA
GTCGTGTCTTACCGGGTTGGACTCAAGACGATAGTTACCGGATAAGGCGCAGCGGTCGGGCTGAACGGGG
GGTTCGTGCACACAGCCCAGCTTGGAGCGAACGACCTACACCGAACTGAGATACCTACAGCGTGAGCTAT
GAGAAAGCGCCACGCTTCCCGAAGGGAGAAAGGCGGACAGGTATCCGGTAAGCGGCAGGGTCGGAACAGG
AGAGCGCACGAGGGAGCTTCCAGGGGGAAACGCCTGGTATCTTTATAGTCCTGTCGGGTTTCGCCACCTC
TGACTTGAGCGTCGATTTTTGTGATGCTCGTCAGGGGGGCGGAGCCTATGGAAAAACGCCAGCAACGCGG
CCTTTTTACGGTTCCTGGCCTTTTGCTGGCCTTTTGCTCACATGTTAGCTTGGCTGGACGTAAACTCCTC
TTCAGACCTAATAACTTCGTATAGCATACATTATACGAAGTTATATTAAGGGTTATTGAATATGATCGGA
ATTGGGCTGCAGGAATTCGATAGCTTGGCTGCAGGTCGACCTCGAGGACATGTTCTTTCCTGCGTTATCC
CCTGATTCTGTGGATAACCGTATTACCGCCTTTGAGTGAGCTGATACCGCTCGCCGCAGCCGAACGACCG
AGCGCAGCGAGTCAGTGAGCGAGGAAGCGGAAGAGCGCCTGATGCGGTATTTTCTCCTTACGCATCTGTG
CGGTATTTCACACCGCATAGGGTCATGGCTGCGCCCCGACACCCGCCAACACCCGCTGACGCGCCCTGAC
GGGCTTGTCTGCTCCCGGCATCCGCTTACAGACAAGCTGTGACCGTCTCCGGGAGCTGCATGTGTCAGAG
GTTTTCACCGTCATCACCGAAACGCGCGAGGCAGAAGGAGATGGCGCCCAACAGTCCCCCGGCCACGGGG
CCTGCCACCATACCCACGCCGAAACAAGCGCTCATGAGCCCGAAGTGGCGAGCCCGATCTTCCCCATCGG
TGATGTCGGCGATATAGGCGCCAGCAACCGCACCTGTGGCGCCGGTGATGCCGGCCACGATGCGTCCGGC
GTAGAGGATCTGCTCATGTTTGACAGCTTATCATCGATGCATAATGTGCCTGTCAAATGGACGAAGCAGG
GATTCTGCAAACCCTATGCTACTCCGTCAAGCCGTCAATTGTCTGATTCGTTACCAATTATGACAACTTG
ACGGCTACATCATTCACTTTTTCTTCACAACCGGCACGGAACTCGCTCGGGCTGGCCCCGGTGCATTTTT
TAAATACCCGCGAGAAATAGAGTTGATCGTCAAAACCAACATTGCGACCGACGGTGGCGATAGGCATCCG
GGTGGTGCTCAAAAGCAGCTTCGCCTGGCTGATACGTTGGTCCTCGCGCCAGCTTAAGACGCTAATCCCT
AACTGCTGGCGGAAAAGATGTGACAGACGCGACGGCGACAAGCAAACATGCTGTGCGACGCTGGCGATAT
CAAAATTGCTGTCTGCCAGGTGATCGCTGATGTACTGACAAGCCTCGCGTACCCGATTATCCATCGGTGG
ATGGAGCGACTCGTTAATCGCTTCCATGCGCCGCAGTAACAATTGCTCAAGCAGATTTATCGCCAGCAGC
TCCGAATAGCGCCCTTCCCCTTGCCCGGCGTTAATGATTTGCCCAAACAGGTCGCTGAAATGCGGCTGGT
GCGCTTCATCCGGGCGAAAGAACCCCGTATTGGCAAATATTGACGGCCAGTTAAGCCATTCATGCCAGTA
GGCGCGCGGACGAAAGTAAACCCACTGGTGATACCATTCGCGAGCCTCCGGATGACGACCGTAGTGATGA
ATCTCTCCTGGCGGGAACAGCAAAATATCACCCGGTCGGCAAACAAATTCTCGTCCCTGATTTTTCACCA
CCCCCTGACCGCGAATGGTGAGATTGAGAATATAACCTTTCATTCCCAGCGGTCGGTCGATAAAAAAATC
GAGATAACCGTTGGCCTCAATCGGCGTTAAACCCGCCACCAGATGGGCATTAAACGAGTATCCCGGCAGC
AGGGGATCATTTTGCGCTTCAGCCATACTTTTCATACTCCCGC
